>Addgene plasmid #114798 | AT4G23740 J11_pECIA14 | addgene full sequence | sequence record 238697 | Addgene NGS Result
GTCTAAGAAACCATTATTATCATGACATTAACCTATAAAAATAGGCGTATCACGAGGCCCTTTCGTCTCG
CGCGTTTCGGTGATGACGGTGAAAACCTCTGACACATGCAGCTCCCGGAGACGGTCACAGCTTGTCTGTA
AGCGGATGCCGGGAGCAGACAAGCCCGTCAGGGCGCGTCAGCGGGTGTTGGCGGGTGTCGGGGCTGGCTT
AACTATGCGGCATCAGAGCAGATTGTACTGAGAGTGCACCATATGCGGTGTGAAATACCGCACAGATGCG
TAAGGAGAAAATACCGCATCAGGCGCCATTCGCCATTCAGGCTGCGCAACTGTTGGGAAGGGCGATCGGT
GCGGGCCTCTTCGCTATTACGCCAGCTGGCGAAAGGGGGATGTGCTGCAAGGCGATTAAGTTGGGTAACG
CCAGGGTTTTCCCAGTCACGACGTTGTAAAACGACGGCCAGTGAATTAATTCGTTGCAGGACAGGATGTG
GTGCCCGATGTGACTAGCTCTTTGCTGCAGGCCGTCCTATCCTCTGGTTCCGATAAGAGACCCAGAACTC
CGGCCCCCCACCGCCCACCGCCACCCCCATACATATGTGGTACGCAAGTAAGAGTGCCTGCGCATGCCCC
ATGTGCCCCACCAAGAGCTTTGCATCCCATACAAGTCCCCAAAGTGGAGAACCGAACCAATTCTTCGCGG
GCAGAACAAAAGCTTCTGCACACGTCTCCACTCGAATTTGGAGCCGGCCGGCGTGTGCAAAAGAGGTGAA
TCGAACGAAAGACCCGTGTGTAAAGCCGCGTTTCCAAAATGTATAAAACCGAGAGCATCTGGCCAATGTG
CATCAGTTGTGGTCAGCAGCAAAATCAAGTGAATCATCTCAGTGCAACTAAAGGGGGGATCCGATCTCAA
TATGAAGTTATGCATATTACTGGCCGTCGTGGCCTTTGTTGGCCTCTCGCTCGGGTCAGATCCATTAGAA
GACAAACGCGCATTGCTTGAGTTTCTTACCATTATGCAACCAACTCGTTCACTCAACTGGAACGAGACTT
CTCAAGTCTGCAACATCTGGACCGGAGTTACTTGTAATCAAGACGGATCTCGAATCATAGCCGTTAGATT
ACCAGGCGTTGGACTCAATGGTCAGATTCCTCCAAACACTATAAGCAGACTCTCAGCTCTCAGAGTTCTT
AGTCTCAGATCCAATCTAATCTCCGGCGAGTTTCCTAAGGATTTTGTTGAGTTGAAAGATTTGGCCTTTC
TTTATCTTCAGGATAACAACTTGTCTGGTCCTTTGCCATTGGATTTCTCTGTTTGGAAGAATCTCACTAG
TGTTAATCTCTCAAACAACGGGTTCAACGGGACAATCCCGAGTTCGTTGTCTCGTCTTAAGCGGATTCAG
TCGTTAAATCTTGCTAACAATACGCTTTCTGGTGATATTCCTGATCTGAGTGTGCTCTCTAGTCTGCAGC
ACATTGACTTGTCCAACAATTATGATCTTGCTGGACCGATACCAGATTGGCTTCGAAGGTTCCCGTTCTC
GTCTTATACAGGCATTGATATTATTCCTCCTGGTGGTAACTACACCCTCGTTACGCCGCCACCACCTAGC
GAGCAGACTCATCAGAAACCGTCGAAAGCTCGCTTCTTGGGACTATCCCTGGAGGTGCTGTTCCAGGGAC
CAAGCGGCAATCCCGGCGGCGATCTGGCCCCCCAGATGCTGCGCGAGCTGCAGGAGACCAATGCCGCCCT
GCAGGACGTGCGCGAGCTGCTGCGCCACCGCGTGAAGGAGATCACCTTCCTGAAGAACACCGTGATGGAG
TGCGACGCCTGCGGCATGCAGCCCTCTAGAGGCTCCGGCTCCATCATCCCAGTTGAGGAGGAGAACCCGG
ACTTCTGGAACCGCGAGGCAGCCGAGGCCCTGGGTGCCGCCAAGAAGCTGCAGCCTGCACAGACAGCCGC
CAAGAACCTCATCATCTTCCTGGGCGATGGGATGGGGGTGTCTACGGTGACAGCTGCCAGGATCCTAAAA
GGGCAGAAGAAGGACAAACTGGGGCCTGAGATACCCCTGGCCATGGACCGCTTCCCATATGTGGCTCTGT
CCAAGACATACAATGTAGACAAACATGTGCCAGACAGTGGAGCCACAGCCACGGCCTACCTGTGCGGGGT
CAAGGGCAACTTCCAGACCATTGGCTTGAGTGCAGCCGCCCGCTTTAACCAGTGCAACACGACACGCGGC
AACGAGGTCATCTCCGTGATGAATCGGGCCAAGAAAGCAGGGAAGTCAGTGGGAGTGGTAACCACCACAC
GAGTGCAGCACGCCTCGCCAGCCGGCACCTACGCCCACACGGTGAACCGCAACTGGTACTCGGACGCCGA
CGTGCCTGCCTCGGCCCGCCAGGAGGGGTGCCAGGACATCGCTACGCAGCTCATCTCCAACATGGACATT
GACGTGATCCTAGGTGGAGGCCGAAAGTACATGTTTCGCATGGGAACCCCAGACCCTGAGTACCCAGATG
ACTACAGCCAAGGTGGGACCAGGCTGGACGGGAAGAATCTGGTGCAGGAATGGCTGGCGAAGCGCCAGGG
TGCCCGGTATGTGTGGAACCGCACTGAGCTCATGCAGGCTTCCCTGGACCCGTCTGTGACCCATCTCATG
GGTCTCTTTGAGCCTGGAGACATGAAATACGAGATCCACCGAGACTCCACACTGGACCCCTCCCTGATGG
AGATGACAGAGGCTGCCCTGCGCCTGCTGAGCAGGAACCCCCGCGGCTTCTTCCTCTTCGTGGAGGGTGG
TCGCATCGACCATGGTCATCATGAAAGCAGGGCTTACCGGGCACTGACTGAGACGATCATGTTCGACGAC
GCCATTGAGAGGGCGGGCCAGCTCACCAGCGAGGAGGACACGCTGAGCCTCGTCACTGCCGACCACTCCC
ACGTCTTCTCCTTCGGAGGCTACCCCCTGCGAGGGAGCTCCATCTTCGGGCTGGCCCCTGGCAAGGCCCG
GGACAGGAAGGCCTACACGGTCCTCCTATACGGAAACGGTCCAGGCTATGTGCTCAAGGACGGCGCCCGG
CCGGATGTTACCGAGAGCGAGAGCGGGAGCCCCGAGTATCGGCAGCAGTCAGCAGTGCCCCTGGACGAAG
AGACCCACGCAGGCGAGGACGTGGCGGTGTTCGCGCGCGGCCCGCAGGCGCACCTGGTTCACGGCGTGCA
GGAGCAGACCTTCATAGCGCACGTCATGGCCTTCGCCGCCTGCCTGGAGCCCTACACCGCCTGCGACCTG
GCGCCCCCCGCCGGCACCACCGACGCCGCGCACCCGGGTTCTAGAGGAAGCACCTCCGGCGATAACGATT
ACAAGGATGATGATGATAAGGCCAGCGGCACCGGTCATCATCACCATCACCATTGAGTTTAAACCCGCTG
ATCAGCCTCGACTGTGCCTTCTAAGGCCTGAGCTCGCTGATCAGCCTCGATCGAGGATCCAGACATGATA
AGATACATTGATGAGTTTGGACAAACCACAACTAGAATGCAGTGAAAAAAATGCTTTATTTGTGAAATTT
GTGATGCTATTGCTTTATTTGTAACCATTATAAGCTGCAATAAACAAGTTAACAACAACAATTGCATTCA
TTTTATGTTTCAGGTTCAGGGGGAGGTGTGGGAGGTTTTTTAAAGCAAGTAAAACCTCTACAAATGTGGT
ATGGCTGATTATGATCAGTCGACCTGCAGGCATGCAAGCTTGGCGTAATCATGGTCATAGCTGTTTCCTG
TGTGAAATTGTTATCCGCTCACAATTCCACACAACATACGAGCCGGAAGCATAAAGTGTAAAGCCTGGGG
TGCCTAATGAGTGAGCTAACTCACATTAATTGCGTTGCGCTCACTGCCCGCTTTCCAGTCGGGAAACCTG
TCGTGCCAGCTGCATTAATGAATCGGCCAACGCGCGGGGAGAGGCGGTTTGCGTATTGGGCGCTCTTCCG
CTTCCTCGCTCACTGACTCGCTGCGCTCGGTCGTTCGGCTGCGGCGAGCGGTATCAGCTCACTCAAAGGC
GGTAATACGGTTATCCACAGAATCAGGGGATAACGCAGGAAAGAACATGTGAGCAAAAGGCCAGCAAAAG
GCCAGGAACCGTAAAAAGGCCGCGTTGCTGGCGTTTTTCCATAGGCTCCGCCCCCCTGACGAGCATCACA
AAAATCGACGCTCAAGTCAGAGGTGGCGAAACCCGACAGGACTATAAAGATACCAGGCGTTTCCCCCTGG
AAGCTCCCTCGTGCGCTCTCCTGTTCCGACCCTGCCGCTTACCGGATACCTGTCCGCCTTTCTCCCTTCG
GGAAGCGTGGCGCTTTCTCATAGCTCACGCTGTAGGTATCTCAGTTCGGTGTAGGTCGTTCGCTCCAAGC
TGGGCTGTGTGCACGAACCCCCCGTTCAGCCCGACCGCTGCGCCTTATCCGGTAACTATCGTCTTGAGTC
CAACCCGGTAAGACACGACTTATCGCCACTGGCAGCAGCCACTGGTAACAGGATTAGCAGAGCGAGGTAT
GTAGGCGGTGCTACAGAGTTCTTGAAGTGGTGGCCTAACTACGGCTACACTAGAAGAACAGTATTTGGTA
TCTGCGCTCTGCTGAAGCCAGTTACCTTCGGAAAAAGAGTTGGTAGCTCTTGATCCGGCAAACAAACCAC
CGCTGGTAGCGGTGGTTTTTTTGTTTGCAAGCAGCAGATTACGCGCAGAAAAAAAGGATCTCAAGAAGAT
CCTTTGATCTTTTCTACGGGGTCTGACGCTCAGTGGAACGAAAACTCACGTTAAGGGATTTTGGTCATGA
GATTATCAAAAAGGATCTTCACCTAGATCCTTTTAAATTAAAAATGAAGTTTTAAATCAATCTAAAGTAT
ATATGAGTAAACTTGGTCTGACAGTTACCAATGCTTAATCAGTGAGGCACCTATCTCAGCGATCTGTCTA
TTTCGTTCATCCATAGTTGCCTGACTCCCCGTCGTGTAGATAACTACGATACGGGAGGGCTTACCATCTG
GCCCCAGTGCTGCAATGATACCGCGAGACCCACGCTCACCGGCTCCAGATTTATCAGCAATAAACCAGCC
AGCCGGAAGGGCCGAGCGCAGAAGTGGTCCTGCAACTTTATCCGCCTCCATCCAGTCTATTAATTGTTGC
CGGGAAGCTAGAGTAAGTAGTTCGCCAGTTAATAGTTTGCGCAACGTTGTTGCCATTGCTACAGGCATCG
TGGTGTCACGCTCGTCGTTTGGTATGGCTTCATTCAGCTCCGGTTCCCAACGATCAAGGCGAGTTACATG
ATCCCCCATGTTGTGCAAAAAAGCGGTTAGCTCCTTCGGTCCTCCGATCGTTGTCAGAAGTAAGTTGGCC
GCAGTGTTATCACTCATGGTTATGGCAGCACTGCATAATTCTCTTACTGTCATGCCATCCGTAAGATGCT
TTTCTGTGACTGGTGAGTACTCAACCAAGTCATTCTGAGAATAGTGTATGCGGCGACCGAGTTGCTCTTG
CCCGGCGTCAATACGGGATAATACCGCGCCACATAGCAGAACTTTAAAAGTGCTCATCATTGGAAAACGT
TCTTCGGGGCGAAAACTCTCAAGGATCTTACCGCTGTTGAGATCCAGTTCGATGTAACCCACTCGTGCAC
CCAACTGATCTTCAGCATCTTTTACTTTCACCAGCGTTTCTGGGTGAGCAAAAACAGGAAGGCAAAATGC
CGCAAAAAAGGGAATAAGGGCGACACGGAAATGTTGAATACTCATACTCTTCCTTTTTCAATATTATTGA
AGCATTTATCAGGGTTATTGTCTCATGAGCGGATACATATTTGAATGTATTTAGAAAAATAAACAAATAG
GGGTTCCGCGCACATTTCCCCGAAAAGTGCCACCTGAC
Features (pLannotate 1.2.2; 19 found; start..end, strand, type, name):
     67..102     +  CDS            rop (fragment): Rop protein, which maintains plasmids at low copy number; rop
    204..303     +  misc_feature   bom (fragment): basis of mobility region from pBR322
    309..466     -  CDS            lacZα (fragment): LacZα fragment of β-galactosidase; lacZ fragment
    468..894     +  promoter       MT promoter: Drosophila metallothionein promoter
    912..965     +  sig_peptide    BiP signal sequence: Drosophila BiP signal sequence
    918..1673    +  CDS            Y4374_ARATH (fragment): Experimental evidence at protein level: Swiss-Prot protein existence level 1. From Arabidopsis thaliana (Mouse-ear cress).
   1695..1874    +  CDS            Comp (fragment): COMP_RAT - Experimental evidence at protein level: Swiss-Prot protein existence level 1. May play a role in the structural integrity of cartilage via its interaction with other extracellular matrix proteins such as the collagens and fibronectin. Can mediate the interaction of chondrocytes with the cartilage extracellular matrix through interaction with cell surface integrin receptors. Could play a role in the pathogenesis of osteoarthritis. Potent suppressor of apoptosis in both primary chondrocytes and transformed cells. Suppresses apoptosis by blocking the activation of caspase-3 and by indu
   1862..3314    +  CDS            SEAP (fragment): secreted alkaline phosphatase from human placenta The natural enzyme has a C-terminal transmembrane sequence that is replaced by a GPI anchor.
   3351..3380    +  CDS            2xFLAG (fragment): two tandem FLAG® epitope tags
   3486..3620    -  polyA_signal   SV40 poly(A) signal: SV40 polyadenylation signal
   3643..3727    -  CDS            large T antigen (fragment): large T antigen from SV40 (simian virus 40)
   3727..3751    +  misc_feature   MCS (fragment): pUC18/19 multiple cloning site
   3788..3804    -  protein_bind   lac operator: The lac repressor binds to the lac operator to inhibit transcription in E. coli. This inhibition can be relieved by adding lactose or isopropyl-β-D-thiogalactopyranoside (IPTG). lac repressor encoded by lacI
   3812..3842    -  promoter       lac promoter: promoter for the E. coli lac operon
   3857..3878    -  protein_bind   CAP binding site: CAP binding activates transcription in the presence of cAMP. E. coli catabolite activator protein
   3891..3983    -  CDS            lacI (fragment): lac repressor; lacI; The lac repressor binds to the lac operator to inhibit transcription in E. coli. This inhibition can be relieved by adding lactose or isopropyl-β-D-thiogalactopyranoside (IPTG).
   4166..4754    -  rep_origin     ori: high-copy-number ColE1/pMB1/pBR322/pUC origin of replication
   4925..5785    -  CDS            AmpR: β-lactamase; bla; confers resistance to ampicillin, carbenicillin, and related antibiotics
   5786..5890    -  promoter       AmpR promoter: bla
