[The description below was written by a language model from this plasmid's Addgene catalogue record and pLannotate feature annotations shown in this document.]
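Description:
AT4G23740 J11_pECIA14 is an insect-cell expression plasmid built on the pECIA14 backbone and designed for secreted production of a plant receptor ectodomain in Drosophila cell culture. It is propagated in E. coli as a high-copy plasmid through a ColE1/pUC-type origin and selected with ampicillin via the β-lactamase gene. The feature table also shows leftover pUC/pBR322-derived fragments (lacZα, lac promoter/operator, rop and bom remnants) that have no role in the expression cassette. No insect-cell selection marker is annotated.

The expression unit is driven by the Drosophila metallothionein promoter, which is induced with copper sulfate. Downstream, a Drosophila BiP signal sequence directs the product into the secretory pathway. It is fused in frame to the extracellular domain of the Arabidopsis thaliana leucine-rich repeat receptor kinase encoded by AT4G23740, inserted by ligation-independent cloning. The ectodomain is followed at its C-terminus by the pentamerising coiled-coil helix of rat COMP, human placental alkaline phosphatase, a FLAG epitope and, according to the depositor, a hexahistidine tag (not separately annotated in the feature table). An SV40 polyadenylation signal is annotated downstream of the cassette, though on the opposite strand.

The COMP helix assembles the protein into pentamers, raising avidity so that weak extracellular interactions can be detected. The alkaline phosphatase gives an enzymatic readout of binding, and the FLAG and His tags allow detection or purification. The construct is the "prey" in a pairwise extracellular interaction assay and is meant to be used with the corresponding pECIA2 bait vector, as part of a collection for mapping interactions among Arabidopsis LRR receptor kinase ectodomains.
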