Addgene plasmid #114798: AT4G23740 J11_pECIA14
Purpose: Prey vector AT4G23740 J11_pECIA14 should be used with bait vector AT4G23740 J11_pECIA2.
Depositing lab: Youssef Belkhadir. Depositing organization: Gregor Mendel Institute of Molecular Plant Biology. Publication: An extracellular network of Arabidopsis leucine-rich repeat receptor kinases. Smakowska-Luzan E, Mott GA, Parys K, Stegmann M, Howton TC, Layeghifard M, Neuhold J, Lehner A, Kong J, Grunwald K, Weinberger N, Satbhai SB, Mayer D, Busch W, Madalinski M, Stolt-Bergner P, Provart NJ, Mukhtar MS, Zipfel C, Desveaux D, Guttman DS, Belkhadir Y. Nature. 2018 Jan 18;553(7688):342-346. doi: 10.1038/nature25184. Epub 2018 Jan 10. PubMed 29320478.
Backbone
  Vector backbone: pECIA14
  Backbone manufacturer: Chris Garcia (Addgene plasmid # 47051)
  Vector type: Insect Expression
Growth in bacteria
  Bacterial resistance: Ampicillin, 100 μg/mL
  Growth temperature: 37°C
  Growth strain: DH5alpha
  Copy number: High Copy
Gene/Insert
  Gene/Insert name: AT4G23740
  Species: A. thaliana (mustard weed)
  Entrez Gene: AT4G23740 (a.k.a. AT4G23740, F9D16.210, F9D16_210)
  Promoter: Metallothionein (Copper-Inducible)
  Cloning method: Ligation Independent Cloning
Terms and licenses: Academic/Nonprofit Terms; Industry Terms: Not Available to Industry
Depositor comments: Plasmid for secreted expression in Drosophila cell culture by induction via CuSO4. Insert is an extracellular domain of indicated LRR-RK, C-terminally tagged with Pentameric rat COMP helix, Alkaline Phosphatase (human, placental), Flag, and hexahistidine tags. Insert Protein Sequence: SDPLEDKRALLEFLTIMQPTRSLNWNETSQVCNIWTGVTCNQDGSRIIAVRLPGVGLNGQIPPNTISRLSALRVLSLRSNLISGEFPKDFVELKDLAFLYLQDNNLSGPLPLDFSVWKNLTSVNLSNNGFNGTIPSSLSRLKRIQSLNLANNTLSGDIPDLSVLSSLQHIDLSNNYDLAGPIPDWLRRFPFSSYTGIDIIPPGGNYTLVTPPPPSEQTHQKPSKARFLGLS
How to cite: AT4G23740 J11_pECIA14 was a gift from Youssef Belkhadir (Addgene plasmid # 114798 ; http://n2t.net/addgene:114798 ; RRID:Addgene_114798)
